Addgene plasmid #78203: pET22b_EcSSB_1
Purpose: Expression of single-cysteine variant of single-stranded DNA-binding protein protein, EcSSB, as scaffold for ssDNA biosensor
Depositing lab: Martin Webb. Depositing organization: Francis Crick Institute. Publication: Fluorescent single-stranded DNA binding protein as a probe for sensitive, real-time assays of helicase activity. Dillingham MS, Tibbles KL, Hunter JL, Bell JC, Kowalczykowski SC, Webb MR. Biophys J. 2008 Oct;95(7):3330-9. doi: 10.1529/biophysj.108.133512. Epub 2008 Jul 3. PubMed 18599625.
Backbone
  Vector backbone: pET22b
  Vector type: Bacterial Expression
Growth in bacteria
  Bacterial resistance: Ampicillin, 100 μg/mL
  Growth temperature: 37°C
  Growth strain: DH5alpha
  Growth instructions: use BL21-DE3 pLysS for protein expression
  Copy number: High Copy
Gene/Insert
  Gene/Insert name: ssb (G26C)
  Species: E. coli
  Mutation: G26C (please see depositor comment below)
  Promoter: T7
  Cloning method: Restriction Enzyme; 5′ cloning site Unknown (unknown if destroyed); 3′ cloning site Unknown (unknown if destroyed)
  Sequencing primers: 5′ T7; 3′ T7 terminal
Terms and licenses: Academic/Nonprofit Terms; Industry Terms: Not Available to Industry
Depositor comments: Please note: The numbering system used was for the mature natural wild-type ssb protein. The N-terminal methionine is quantitatively cleaved off in E. coli and was not numbered so all mutations will be off by 1 nucleotide (e.g., G27C = G26C). The expressed protein is a single-cysteine variant of E. coli single-stranded DNA-binding protein, EcSSB, for subsequent labeling at the cysteine with one IDCC (N-[2-(iodoacetamido)ethyl]-7-diethylaminocoumarin-3-carboxamide) per subunit. This adduct is then used as a fluorescent single-stranded DNA (ssDNA) biosensor, having ~6-fold fluorescence increase on binding ssDNA with very high affinity.
How to cite: pET22b_EcSSB_1 was a gift from Martin Webb (Addgene plasmid # 78203 ; http://n2t.net/addgene:78203 ; RRID:Addgene_78203)
