[The description below was written by a language model from this plasmid's Addgene catalogue record and pLannotate feature annotations shown in this document.]
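Description:
pET22b_EcSSB_1 is a bacterial expression plasmid of about 5.9 kb, built on the pET22b backbone, that produces a single-cysteine variant of the Escherichia coli single-stranded DNA-binding protein (EcSSB). It replicates from a ColE1/pBR322-type origin with the adjacent bom and rop elements. The catalogue lists it as high copy, although rop normally moderates copy number. Selection is by ampicillin through the β-lactamase gene, and an f1 origin is also present. Short tetracycline-resistance fragments and a predicted open reading frame are annotated as pBR322-derived backbone remnants and have no evident functional role.

The ssb coding sequence sits downstream of a T7 promoter with an adjoining lac operator and the strong T7 gene 10 ribosome-binding site, and it is followed by the T7 terminator. The plasmid-borne lacI gene supplies repressor, so expression is IPTG-inducible in a host that provides T7 RNA polymerase. The record names a BL21(DE3) pLysS strain for expression and DH5alpha for propagation. The insert begins immediately after the RBS, and no pelB leader is annotated. The vector's His-tag sequence lies some distance downstream of the annotated end of the ssb reading frame, which suggests the protein is expressed untagged, though the record does not say so explicitly. The cloning sites are not recorded.

The G26C substitution is numbered from the mature protein, which lacks the cleaved initiator methionine, so it corresponds to position 27 of the encoded sequence. It introduces one cysteine per subunit for labelling with the coumarin fluorophore IDCC. The labelled protein serves as a high-affinity ssDNA biosensor, with roughly six-fold greater fluorescence on binding, and is used in real-time helicase assays.
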