Features (pLannotate 1.2.2; 19 found; start..end, strand, type, name):
     12..467     +  rep_origin     f1 ori (sequence partly withheld): f1 bacteriophage origin of replication; arrow indicates direction of (+) strand synthesis
    494..598     +  promoter       AmpR promoter: bla
    599..1459    +  CDS            AmpR: β-lactamase; bla; confers resistance to ampicillin, carbenicillin, and related antibiotics
   1630..2218    +  rep_origin     ori: high-copy-number ColE1/pMB1/pBR322/pUC origin of replication
   2404..2546    -  misc_feature   bom: basis of mobility region from pBR322
   2648..2839    -  CDS            rop: Rop protein, which maintains plasmids at low copy number; rop
   2856..3236    +  CDS            YPB1_ECOLX: Protein predicted: Swiss-Prot protein existence level 4. From Escherichia coli.
   3308..3599    -  CDS            TcR (fragment): tetracycline efflux protein; tet; confers resistance to tetracycline
   3614..3635    -  protein_bind   CAP binding site: CAP binding activates transcription in the presence of cAMP. E. coli catabolite activator protein
   3648..4730    -  CDS            lacI: lac repressor; lacI; The lac repressor binds to the lac operator to inhibit transcription in E. coli. This inhibition can be relieved by adding lactose or isopropyl-β-D-thiogalactopyranoside (IPTG).
   4731..4808    -  promoter       lacI promoter: lacI
   4816..5095    -  CDS            TcR (fragment): tetracycline efflux protein; tet; confers resistance to tetracycline
   5117..5135    +  promoter       T7 promoter: promoter for bacteriophage T7 RNA polymerase
   5136..5160    +  protein_bind   lac operator: The lac repressor binds to the lac operator to inhibit transcription in E. coli. This inhibition can be relieved by adding lactose or isopropyl-β-D-thiogalactopyranoside (IPTG). lac repressor encoded by lacI
   5175..5197    +  RBS            RBS: efficient ribosome binding site from bacteriophage T7 gene 10 (Olins and Rangwala, 1989)
   5205..5738    +  CDS            ssb: SSB_ECOLI - Also known as exrB, lexC. Experimental evidence at protein level: Swiss-Prot protein existence level 1. Plays an important role in DNA replication, recombination and repair. Binds to ssDNA and to an array of partner proteins to recruit them to their sites of action during DNA metabolism. Acts as a sliding platform that migrates on DNA via reptation. SSB or its 10 C-terminal amino acids stimulates the ATPase activity of RadD (PubMed:27519413). From Escherichia coli (strain K12).
   5788..5805    +  CDS            9xHis (fragment): 9xHis affinity tag
   5815..5864    +  CDS            SET1 (fragment): solubility-enhancement tag derived from T7 phage gene 10B
   5872..5919    +  terminator     T7 terminator: transcription terminator for bacteriophage T7 RNA polymerase
>Addgene plasmid #78203 | pET22b_EcSSB_1 | addgene full sequence | sequence record 151729 | Addgene Assembled Sequence
TGGCGAATGGG
[124 nt withheld, positions 12-135]
C
[91 nt withheld, positions 137-227]
A
[49 nt withheld, positions 229-277]
CCTTTGACGTTGGAGTCCACGTTCTTT
[37 nt withheld, positions 305-341]
ACCCTATCTCGGTCTATTCTTTTGATTTATAAGGGATTTTGCCGATTTCGGCCTATTGGTTAAAAAATGA
GCTGATTTAACAAAAATTTAACGCGAATTTTAACAAAATATTAACGTTTACAATTTCAGGTGGCACTTTT
CGGGGAAATGTGCGCGGAACCCCTATTTGTTTATTTTTCTAAATACATTCAAATATGTATCCGCTCATGA
GACAATAACCCTGATAAATGCTTCAATAATATTGAAAAAGGAAGAGTATGAGTATTCAACATTTCCGTGT
CGCCCTTATTCCCTTTTTTGCGGCATTTTGCCTTCCTGTTTTTGCTCACCCAGAAACGCTGGTGAAAGTA
AAAGATGCTGAAGATCAGTTGGGTGCACGAGTGGGTTACATCGAACTGGATCTCAACAGCGGTAAGATCC
TTGAGAGTTTTCGCCCCGAAGAACGTTTTCCAATGATGAGCACTTTTAAAGTTCTGCTATGTGGCGCGGT
ATTATCCCGTATTGACGCCGGGCAAGAGCAACTCGGTCGCCGCATACACTATTCTCAGAATGACTTGGTT
GAGTACTCACCAGTCACAGAAAAGCATCTTACGGATGGCATGACAGTAAGAGAATTATGCAGTGCTGCCA
TAACCATGAGTGATAACACTGCGGCCAACTTACTTCTGACAACGATCGGAGGACCGAAGGAGCTAACCGC
TTTTTTGCACAACATGGGGGATCATGTAACTCGCCTTGATCGTTGGGAACCGGAGCTGAATGAAGCCATA
CCAAACGACGAGCGTGACACCACGATGCCTGCAGCAATGGCAACAACGTTGCGCAAACTATTAACTGGCG
AACTACTTACTCTAGCTTCCCGGCAACAATTAATAGACTGGATGGAGGCGGATAAAGTTGCAGGACCACT
TCTGCGCTCGGCCCTTCCGGCTGGCTGGTTTATTGCTGATAAATCTGGAGCCGGTGAGCGTGGGTCTCGC
GGTATCATTGCAGCACTGGGGCCAGATGGTAAGCCCTCCCGTATCGTAGTTATCTACACGACGGGGAGTC
AGGCAACTATGGATGAACGAAATAGACAGATCGCTGAGATAGGTGCCTCACTGATTAAGCATTGGTAACT
GTCAGACCAAGTTTACTCATATATACTTTAGATTGATTTAAAACTTCATTTTTAATTTAAAAGGATCTAG
GTGAAGATCCTTTTTGATAATCTCATGACCAAAATCCCTTAACGTGAGTTTTCGTTCCACTGAGCGTCAG
ACCCCGTAGAAAAGATCAAAGGATCTTCTTGAGATCCTTTTTTTCTGCGCGTAATCTGCTGCTTGCAAAC
AAAAAAACCACCGCTACCAGCGGTGGTTTGTTTGCCGGATCAAGAGCTACCAACTCTTTTTCCGAAGGTA
ACTGGCTTCAGCAGAGCGCAGATACCAAATACTGTCCTTCTAGTGTAGCCGTAGTTAGGCCACCACTTCA
AGAACTCTGTAGCACCGCCTACATACCTCGCTCTGCTAATCCTGTTACCAGTGGCTGCTGCCAGTGGCGA
TAAGTCGTGTCTTACCGGGTTGGACTCAAGACGATAGTTACCGGATAAGGCGCAGCGGTCGGGCTGAACG
GGGGGTTCGTGCACACAGCCCAGCTTGGAGCGAACGACCTACACCGAACTGAGATACCTACAGCGTGAGC
TATGAGAAAGCGCCACGCTTCCCGAAGGGAGAAAGGCGGACAGGTATCCGGTAAGCGGCAGGGTCGGAAC
AGGAGAGCGCACGAGGGAGCTTCCAGGGGGAAACGCCTGGTATCTTTATAGTCCTGTCGGGTTTCGCCAC
CTCTGACTTGAGCGTCGATTTTTGTGATGCTCGTCAGGGGGGCGGAGCCTATGGAAAAACGCCAGCAACG
CGGCCTTTTTACGGTTCCTGGCCTTTTGCTGGCCTTTTGCTCACATGTTCTTTCCTGCGTTATCCCCTGA
TTCTGTGGATAACCGTATTACCGCCTTTGAGTGAGCTGATACCGCTCGCCGCAGCCGAACGACCGAGCGC
AGCGAGTCAGTGAGCGAGGAAGCGGAAGAGCGCCTGATGCGGTATTTTCTCCTTACGCATCTGTGCGGTA
TTTCACACCGCATATATGGTGCACTCTCAGTACAATCTGCTCTGATGCCGCATAGTTAAGCCAGTATACA
CTCCGCTATCGCTACGTGACTGGGTCATGGCTGCGCCCCGACACCCGCCAACACCCGCTGACGCGCCCTG
ACGGGCTTGTCTGCTCCCGGCATCCGCTTACAGACAAGCTGTGACCGTCTCCGGGAGCTGCATGTGTCAG
AGGTTTTCACCGTCATCACCGAAACGCGCGAGGCAGCTGCGGTAAAGCTCATCAGCGTGGTCGTGAAGCG
ATTCACAGATGTCTGCCTGTTCATCCGCGTCCAGCTCGTTGAGTTTCTCCAGAAGCGTTAATGTCTGGCT
TCTGATAAAGCGGGCCATGTTAAGGGCGGTTTTTTCCTGTTTGGTCACTGATGCCTCCGTGTAAGGGGGA
TTTCTGTTCATGGGGGTAATGATACCGATGAAACGAGAGAGGATGCTCACGATACGGGTTACTGATGATG
AACATGCCCGGTTACTGGAACGTTGTGAGGGTAAACAACTGGCGGTATGGATGCGGCGGGACCAGAGAAA
AATCACTCAGGGTCAATGCCAGCGCTTCGTTAATACAGATGTAGGTGTTCCACAGGGTAGCCAGCAGCAT
CCTGCGATGCAGATCCGGAACATAATGGTGCAGGGCGCTGACTTCCGCGTTTCCAGACTTTACGAAACAC
GGAAACCGAAGACCATTCATGTTGTTGCTCAGGTCGCAGACGTTTTGCAGCAGCAGTCGCTTCACGTTCG
CTCGCGTATCGGTGATTCATTCTGCTAACCAGTAAGGCAACCCCGCCAGCCTAGCCGGGTCCTCAACGAC
AGGAGCACGATCATGCGCACCCGTGGGGCCGCCATGCCGGCGATAATGGCCTGCTTCTCGCCGAAACGTT
TGGTGGCGGGACCAGTGACGAAGGCTTGAGCGAGGGCGTGCAAGATTCCGAATACCGCAAGCGACAGGCC
GATCATCGTCGCGCTCCAGCGAAAGCGGTCCTCGCCGAAAATGACCCAGAGCGCTGCCGGCACCTGTCCT
ACGAGTTGCATGATAAAGAAGACAGTCATAAGTGCGGCGACGATAGTCATGCCCCGCGCCCACCGGAAGG
AGCTGACTGGGTTGAAGGCTCTCAAGGGCATCGGTCGAGATCCCGGTGCCTAATGAGTGAGCTAACTTAC
ATTAATTGCGTTGCGCTCACTGCCCGCTTTCCAGTCGGGAAACCTGTCGTGCCAGCTGCATTAATGAATC
GGCCAACGCGCGGGGAGAGGCGGTTTGCGTATTGGGCGCCAGGGTGGTTTTTCTTTTCACCAGTGAGACG
GGCAACAGCTGATTGCCCTTCACCGCCTGGCCCTGAGAGAGTTGCAGCAAGCGGTCCACGCTGGTTTGCC
CCAGCAGGCGAAAATCCTGTTTGATGGTGGTTAACGGCGGGATATAACATGAGCTGTCTTCGGTATCGTC
GTATCCCACTACCGAGATATCCGCACCAACGCGCAGCCCGGACTCGGTAATGGCGCGCATTGCGCCCAGC
GCCATCTGATCGTTGGCAACCAGCATCGCAGTGGGAACGATGCCCTCATTCAGCATTTGCATGGTTTGTT
GAAAACCGGACATGGCACTCCAGTCGCCTTCCCGTTCCGCTATCGGCTGAATTTGATTGCGAGTGAGATA
TTTATGCCAGCCAGCCAGACGCAGACGCGCCGAGACAGAACTTAATGGGCCCGCTAACAGCGCGATTTGC
TGGTGACCCAATGCGACCAGATGCTCCACGCCCAGTCGCGTACCGTCTTCATGGGAGAAAATAATACTGT
TGATGGGTGTCTGGTCAGAGACATCAAGAAATAACGCCGGAACATTAGTGCAGGCAGCTTCCACAGCAAT
GGCATCCTGGTCATCCAGCGGATAGTTAATGATCAGCCCACTGACGCGTTGCGCGAGAAGATTGTGCACC
GCCGCTTTACAGGCTTCGACGCCGCTTCGTTCTACCATCGACACCACCACGCTGGCACCCAGTTGATCGG
CGCGAGATTTAATCGCCGCGACAATTTGCGACGGCGCGTGCAGGGCCAGACTGGAGGTGGCAACGCCAAT
CAGCAACGACTGTTTGCCCGCCAGTTGTTGTGCCACGCGGTTGGGAATGTAATTCAGCTCCGCCATCGCC
GCTTCCACTTTTTCCCGCGTTTTCGCAGAAACGTGGCTGGCCTGGTTCACCACGCGGGAAACGGTCTGAT
AAGAGACACCGGCATACTCTGCGACATCGTATAACGTTACTGGTTTCACATTCACCACCCTGAATTGACT
CTCTTCCGGGCGCTATCATGCCATACCGCGAAAGGTTTTGCGCCATTCGATGGTGTCCGGGATCTCGACG
CTCTCCCTTATGCGACTCCTGCATTAGGAAGCAGCCCAGTAGTAGGTTGAGGCCGTTGAGCACCGCCGCC
GCAAGGAATGGTGCATGCAAGGAGATGGCGCCCAACAGTCCCCCGGCCACGGGGCCTGCCACCATACCCA
CGCCGAAACAAGCGCTCATGAGCCCGAAGTGGCGAGCCCGATCTTCCCCATCGGTGATGTCGGCGATATA
GGCGCCAGCAACCGCACCTGTGGCGCCGGTGATGCCGGCCACGATGCGTCCGGCGTAGAGGATCGAGATC
TCGATCCCGCGAAATTAATACGACTCACTATAGGGGAATTGTGAGCGGATAACAATTCCCCTCTAGAAAT
AATTTTGTTTAACTTTAAGAAGGAGATATACATATGGCCAGCAGAGGCGTAAACAAGGTTATTCTCGTTG
GTAATCTGGGTCAGGACCCGGAAGTACGCTACATGCCAAATTGTGGCGCAGTTGCCAACATTACGCTGGC
TACTTCCGAATCCTGGCGTGATAAAGCGACCGGCGAGATGAAAGAACAGACTGAATGGCACCGCGTTGTG
CTGTTCGGCAAACTGGCAGAAGTGGCGAGCGAATATCTGCGTAAAGGTTCTCAGGTTTATATCGAAGGTC
AGCTGCGTACCCGTAAATGGACCGATCAATCCGGTCAGGATCGCTACACCACAGAAGTCGTGGTGAACGT
TGGCGGCACCATGCAGATGCTGGGTGGTCGTCAGGGTGGTGGCGCTCCGGCAGGTGGCAATATCGGTGGT
GGTCAGCCGCAGGGCGGTTGGGGTCAGCCTCAGCAGCCGCAGGGTGGCAATCAGTTCAGCGGCGGCGCGC
AGTCTCGCCCGCAGCAGTCCGCTCCGGCAGCGCCGTCTAACGAGCCGCCGATGGACTTTGATGATGACAT
TCCGTTCTGAGGATCCGAATTCGAGCTCCGTCGACAAGCTTGCGGCCGCACTCGAGCACCACCACCACCA
CCACTGAGATCCGGCTGCTAACAAAGCCCGAAAGGAAGCTGAGTTGGCTGCTGCCACCGCTGAGCAATAA
CTAGCATAACCCCTTGGGGCCTCTAAACGGGTCTTGAGGGGTTTTTTGCTGAAAGGAGGAACTATATCCG
GAT
