>Addgene plasmid #78203 | pET22b_EcSSB_1 | depositor partial sequence | sequence record 146032 | Ssb gene
GGGTGAACGGTACATTCCGTCTAGAATAATTTTGTTTAACTTTAAGAAGGAGATATACATATGGCCAGCA
GAGGCGTAAACAAGGTTATTCTCGTTGGTAATCTGGGTCAGGACCCGGAAGTACGCTACATGCCAAATTG
TGGCGCAGTTGCCAACATTACGCTGGCTACTTCCGAATCCTGGCGTGATAAAGCGACCGGCGAGATGAAA
GAACAGACTGAATGGCACCGCGTTGTGCTGTTCGGCAAACTGGCAGAAGTGGCGAGCGAATATCTGCGTA
AAGGTTCTCAGGTTTATATCGAAGGTCAGCTGCGTACCCGTAAATGGACCGATCAATCCGGTCAGGATCG
CTACACCACAGAAGTCGTGGTGAACGTTGGCGGCACCATGCAGATGCTGGGTGGTCGTCAGGGTGGTGGC
GCTCCGGCAGGTGGCAATATCGGTGGTGGTCAGCCGCAGGGCGGTTGGGGTCAGCCTCAGCAGCCGCAGG
GTGGCAATCAGTTCAGCGGCGGCGCGCAGTCTCGCCCGCAGCAGTCCGCTCCGGCAGCGCCGTCTAACGA
GCCGCCGATGGACTTTGATGATGACATTCCGTTCTGAGGATCCGAATTCGAGCTCCGTCGACAAGCTTGC
GGCCGCACTCGAGCACCACCACCACCACCACTGAGATCCGGCTGCTAACAAAGCCCGAAAGGAAGCTGAG
TTGGCTGCTGCCACCGCTGAGCAATAACTAGCATAACCCCTTGGGGCCTCTAAACGGGTCTTGAGGGGTT
TTTTGCTGAAAGGAGGAACTATATCCGGATTGGCGAATGGG
[124 nt withheld, positions 812-935]
C
[83 nt withheld, positions 937-1019]
CTTGATTAGGGTGATGGTTCACGTAGTGGGCATCGCCCTGATAGACGTTTTCGCCCTTTGACGTGGAGTC
ACGTTCTTTATAGTGACTCTGTCAAACTGACACACTCACCCTATCTCGGTCTATTCTTTGATTTATAGGA
TTTGCGATTCCGCTATGTTTAGATAGCTGATACCAAGTACGCGAATTACTAATTTACGCCTTACCAATTT
AG
