>Addgene plasmid #78203 | pET22b_EcSSB_1 | addgene partial sequence | sequence record 151730 | T7 5'-TAATACGACTCACTATAGGG-3'
CTTTAAGAAGGAGATATACATATGGCCAGCAGAGGCGTAAACAAGGTTATTCTCGTTGGTAATCTGGGTC
AGGACCCGGAAGTACGCTACATGCCAAATTGTGGCGCAGTTGCCAACATTACGCTGGCTACTTCCGAATC
CTGGCGTGATAAAGCGACCGGCGAGATGAAAGAACAGACTGAATGGCACCGCGTTGTGCTGTTCGGCAAA
CTGGCAGAAGTGGCGAGCGAATATCTGCGTAAAGGTTCTCAGGTTTATATCGAAGGTCAGCTGCGTACCC
GTAAATGGACCGATCAATCCGGTCAGGATCGCTACACCACAGAAGTCGTGGTGAACGTTGGCGGCACCAT
GCAGATGCTGGGTGGTCGTCAGGGTGGTGGCGCTCCGGCAGGTGGCAATATCGGTGGTGGTCAGCCGCAG
GGCGGTTGGGGTCAGCCTCAGCAGCCGCAGGGTGGCAATCAGTTCAGCGGCGGCGCGCAGTCTCGCCCGC
AGCAGTCCGCTCCGGCAGCGCCGTCTAACGAGCCGCCGATGGACTTTGATGATGACATTCCGTTCTGAGG
ATCCGAATTCGAGCTCCGTCGACAAGCTTGCGGCCGCACTCGAGCACCACCACCACCACCACTGAGATCC
GGCTGCTAACAAAGCCCGAAAGGAAGCTGAGTTGGCTGCTGCCACCGCTGAGCAATAACTAGCATAACCC
CTTGGGGCCTCTAAACGGGTCTTGAGGGGTTTTTTGCTGAAAGGAGGAACTATATCCGGATTGGCGAATG
GG
[94 nt withheld, positions 773-866]
