>Addgene plasmid #78203 | pET22b_EcSSB_1 | addgene partial sequence | sequence record 151731 | T7term 5'-GCTAGTTATTGCTCAGCGG-3'
CTTCCTTTCGGGCTTTGTTAGCAGCCGGATCTCAGTGGTGGTGGTGGTGGTGCTCGAGTGCGGCCGCAAG
CTTGTCGACGGAGCTCGAATTCGGATCCTCAGAACGGAATGTCATCATCAAAGTCCATCGGCGGCTCGTT
AGACGGCGCTGCCGGAGCGGACTGCTGCGGGCGAGACTGCGCGCCGCCGCTGAACTGATTGCCACCCTGC
GGCTGCTGAGGCTGACCCCAACCGCCCTGCGGCTGACCACCACCGATATTGCCACCTGCCGGAGCGCCAC
CACCCTGACGACCACCCAGCATCTGCATGGTGCCGCCAACGTTCACCACGACTTCTGTGGTGTAGCGATC
CTGACCGGATTGATCGGTCCATTTACGGGTACGCAGCTGACCTTCGATATAAACCTGAGAACCTTTACGC
AGATATTCGCTCGCCACTTCTGCCAGTTTGCCGAACAGCACAACGCGGTGCCATTCAGTCTGTTCTTTCA
TCTCGCCGGTCGCTTTATCACGCCAGGATTCGGAAGTAGCCAGCGTAATGTTGGCAACTGCGCCACAATT
TGGCATGTAGCGTACTTCCGGGTCCTGACCCAGATTACCAACGAGAATAACCTTGTTTACGCCTCTGCTG
GCCATATGTATATCTCCTTCTTAAAGTTAAACAAAATTATTTCTAGAGGGGAATTGTTATCCGCTCACAA
TTCCCCTATAGTGAGTCGTATTAATTTCGCGGGATCGAGATCTCGATCCTCTACGCCGGACGCATCGTGG
CCGGCATCACCGGCGCCACAGGTGCGGTTGCTGGCGCCTATATCGCCGACATCACCGATGGGGAAGATCG
GGCTCGCCACTTCGGGCTCATGAGCGCTTGTTTCGGCGTGGGTATGGTGGCAGGCCCCGTGGCCGGGGGA
CTGTTGGGCGCCATCTCCTTGCATGCACCATTCCTTGCGGCGGCGGTGCTCAACGGCCTCAACCTACTAC
TGGGCTGCTTCCTAATGCAGGAGTCGCATAAGGGAGAGCGTCGAGATCCCGGACACCATCGAATGG
